Addgene plasmid #59924: pCAG-B19N
Purpose: Expression vector for Rabies virus SAD B19 nucleoprotein gene
Depositing lab: Ian Wickersham. Depositing organization: Massachusetts Institute of Technology.
Backbone
  Vector backbone: pCAGEN
  Backbone size w/o insert (bp): 4795
  Total vector size (bp): 6148
  Vector type: Mammalian Expression
Growth in bacteria
  Bacterial resistance: Ampicillin, 100 μg/mL
  Growth temperature: 37°C
  Growth strain: DH5alpha
  Copy number: High Copy
Gene/Insert
  Gene/Insert name: Rabies virus nucleoprotein (alt name: N)
  Species: Rabies virus
  Insert size (bp): 1353
  Promoter: CAG
  Cloning method: Unknown
  Sequencing primers: 5′ CTCTAGAGCCTCTGCTAACc; 3′ CAGAAGTCAGATGCTCAAG
Terms and licenses: Academic/Nonprofit Terms; Industry Terms: Not Available to Industry
How to cite: pCAG-B19N was a gift from Ian Wickersham (Addgene plasmid # 59924 ; http://n2t.net/addgene:59924 ; RRID:Addgene_59924)
