[The description below was written by a language model from this plasmid's Addgene catalogue record and pLannotate feature annotations shown in this document.]
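Description:
pCAG-B19N is a 6,148 bp mammalian expression plasmid built on the pCAGEN backbone that drives expression of the nucleoprotein (N) gene of the rabies virus SAD B19 strain. It is maintained in E. coli as a high-copy plasmid through a ColE1/pUC-type origin of replication and is selected with ampicillin via a β-lactamase (AmpR) cassette under its own bla promoter. No mammalian selection marker is annotated, so the design suits transient transfection. Remnants of the cloning backbone are also present, including lac promoter/operator elements, short lacI fragments, and an SV40 origin with a partial SV40 promoter and an SV40 poly(A) signal. The SV40 origin could permit episomal amplification in cells expressing large T antigen.

The payload is a single transcription unit. The composite CAG promoter, made up of the CMV immediate-early enhancer, the chicken β-actin promoter and a chimeric chicken β-actin/rabbit β-globin intron, provides strong, broadly active expression in mammalian cells. It is followed by the roughly 1.35 kb N open reading frame, with no tags or reporters annotated, and transcription is terminated by the rabbit β-globin polyadenylation signal. The short "HBB fragment" flagged just upstream of that signal most likely reflects β-globin 3′ sequence belonging to the terminator region rather than a separately expressed product.

The N protein encapsidates the rabies genomic RNA to form the nucleocapsid that serves as the template for viral RNA synthesis. The record states the purpose only as expression of this gene. Plasmids of this kind are commonly used as helper constructs supplying N in trans, alongside other viral proteins, when recovering recombinant rabies virus from cloned cDNA.
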