Features (pLannotate 1.2.2; 17 found; start..end, strand, type, name):
      4..383     +  enhancer       CMV enhancer: human cytomegalovirus immediate early enhancer
    386..661     +  promoter       chicken β-actin promoter: No description available
    662..1670    +  intron         chimeric intron: chimera between introns from chicken β-actin and rabbit β-globin
   1734..3083    +  CDS            N: NCAP_RABVS - Experimental evidence at protein level: Swiss-Prot protein existence level 1. Encapsidates the genome in a ratio of one protein N per nine ribonucleotides, protecting it from nucleases. If expressed without protein P it binds non-specifically RNA and therefore can bind it's own mRNA. Interaction with protein P abolishes any non-specific RNA binding, and prevents phosphorylation. The soluble N-P complex encapsidates specifically the genomic RNA, with protein N protecting the genome like a pearl necklace. The encapsidated genomic RNA is termed the nucleocapsid (NC) and serves as tem
   3095..3166    +  CDS            HBB (fragment): HBB_PONPY - Experimental evidence at transcript level: Swiss-Prot protein existence level 2. Involved in oxygen transport from the lung to the various peripheral tissues. From Pongo pygmaeus (Bornean orangutan).
   3237..3292    +  polyA_signal   β-globin poly(A) signal: rabbit β-globin polyadenylation signal (Gil and Proudfoot, 1987)
   3675..3691    -  protein_bind   lac operator: The lac repressor binds to the lac operator to inhibit transcription in E. coli. This inhibition can be relieved by adding lactose or isopropyl-β-D-thiogalactopyranoside (IPTG). lac repressor encoded by lacI
   3699..3729    -  promoter       lac promoter: promoter for the E. coli lac operon
   3744..3765    -  protein_bind   CAP binding site: CAP binding activates transcription in the presence of cAMP. E. coli catabolite activator protein
   3778..3817    -  CDS            lacI (fragment): lac repressor; lacI; The lac repressor binds to the lac operator to inhibit transcription in E. coli. This inhibition can be relieved by adding lactose or isopropyl-β-D-thiogalactopyranoside (IPTG).
   3824..3846    +  promoter       SV40 promoter (fragment): SV40 enhancer and early promoter
   3870..4005    +  rep_origin     SV40 ori: SV40 origin of replication
   4025..4159    +  polyA_signal   SV40 poly(A) signal: SV40 polyadenylation signal
   4161..4215    -  CDS            lacI (fragment): lac repressor; lacI; The lac repressor binds to the lac operator to inhibit transcription in E. coli. This inhibition can be relieved by adding lactose or isopropyl-β-D-thiogalactopyranoside (IPTG).
   4398..4986    -  rep_origin     ori: high-copy-number ColE1/pMB1/pBR322/pUC origin of replication
   5157..6017    -  CDS            AmpR: β-lactamase; bla; confers resistance to ampicillin, carbenicillin, and related antibiotics
   6018..6122    -  promoter       AmpR promoter: bla
>Addgene plasmid #59924 | pCAG-B19N | depositor full sequence | sequence record 94984 | pCAG-B19N sequence 6148 bps
GTCGACATTGATTATTGACTAGTTATTAATAGTAATCAATTACGGGGTCATTAGTTCATAGCCCATATAT
GGAGTTCCGCGTTACATAACTTACGGTAAATGGCCCGCCTGGCTGACCGCCCAACGACCCCCGCCCATTG
ACGTCAATAATGACGTATGTTCCCATAGTAACGCCAATAGGGACTTTCCATTGACGTCAATGGGTGGACT
ATTTACGGTAAACTGCCCACTTGGCAGTACATCAAGTGTATCATATGCCAAGTACGCCCCCTATTGACGT
CAATGACGGTAAATGGCCCGCCTGGCATTATGCCCAGTACATGACCTTATGGGACTTTCCTACTTGGCAG
TACATCTACGTATTAGTCATCGCTATTACCATGGGTCGAGGTGAGCCCCACGTTCTGCTTCACTCTCCCC
ATCTCCCCCCCCTCCCCACCCCCAATTTTGTATTTATTTATTTTTTAATTATTTTGTGCAGCGATGGGGG
CGGGGGGGGGGGGGGCGCGCGCCAGGCGGGGCGGGGCGGGGCGAGGGGCGGGGCGGGGCGAGGCGGAGAG
GTGCGGCGGCAGCCAATCAGAGCGGCGCGCTCCGAAAGTTTCCTTTTATGGCGAGGCGGCGGCGGCGGCG
GCCCTATAAAAAGCGAAGCGCGCGGCGGGCGGGAGTCGCTGCGTTGCCTTCGCCCCGTGCCCCGCTCCGC
GCCGCCTCGCGCCGCCCGCCCCGGCTCTGACTGACCGCGTTACTCCCACAGGTGAGCGGGCGGGACGGCC
CTTCTCCTCCGGGCTGTAATTAGCGCTTGGTTTAATGACGGCTCGTTTCTTTTCTGTGGCTGCGTGAAAG
CCTTAAAGGGCTCCGGGAGGGCCCTTTGTGCGGGGGGGAGCGGCTCGGGGGGTGCGTGCGTGTGTGTGTG
CGTGGGGAGCGCCGCGTGCGGCCCGCGCTGCCCGGCGGCTGTGAGCGCTGCGGGCGCGGCGCGGGGCTTT
GTGCGCTCCGCGTGTGCGCGAGGGGAGCGCGGCCGGGGGCGGTGCCCCGCGGTGCGGGGGGGCTGCGAGG
GGAACAAAGGCTGCGTGCGGGGTGTGTGCGTGGGGGGGTGAGCAGGGGGTGTGGGCGCGGCGGTCGGGCT
GTAACCCCCCCCTGCACCCCCCTCCCCGAGTTGCTGAGCACGGCCCGGCTTCGGGTGCGGGGCTCCGTGC
GGGGCGTGGCGCGGGGCTCGCCGTGCCGGGCGGGGGGTGGCGGCAGGTGGGGGTGCCGGGCGGGGCGGGG
CCGCCTCGGGCCGGGGAGGGCTCGGGGGAGGGGCGCGGCGGCCCCGGAGCGCCGGCGGCTGTCGAGGCGC
GGCGAGCCGCAGCCATTGCCTTTTATGGTAATCGTGCGAGAGGGCGCAGGGACTTCCTTTGTCCCAAATC
TGGCGGAGCCGAAATCTGGGAGGCGCCGCCGCACCCCCTCTAGCGGGCGCGGGCGAAGCGGTGCGGCGCC
GGCAGGAAGGAAATGGGCGGGGAGGGCCTTCGTGCGTCGCCGCGCCGCCGTCCCCTTCTCCATCTCCAGC
CTCGGGGCTGCCGCAGGGGGACGGCTGCCTTCGGGGGGGACGGGGCAGGGCGGGGTTCGGCTTCTGGCGT
GTGACCGGCGGCTCTAGAGCCTCTGCTAACCATGTTCATGCCTTCTTCTTTTTCCTACAGCTCCTGGGCA
ACGTGCTGGTTATTGTGCTGTCTCATCATTTTGGCAAAGAATTCGCCGCCACCATGGATGCCGACAAGAT
TGTATTCAAAGTCAATAATCAGGTGGTCTCTTTGAAGCCTGAGATTATCGTGGATCAATATGAGTACAAG
TACCCTGCCATCAAAGATTTGAAAAAGCCCTGTATAACCCTAGGAAAGGCTCCCGATTTAAATAAAGCAT
ACAAGTCAGTTTTGTCAGGCATGAGCGCCGCCAAACTTAATCCTGACGATGTATGTTCCTATTTGGCAGC
GGCAATGCAGTTTTTTGAGGGGACATGTCCGGAAGACTGGACCAGCTATGGAATTGTGATTGCACGAAAA
GGAGATAAGATCACCCCAGGTTCTCTGGTGGAGATAAAACGTACTGATGTAGAAGGGAATTGGGCTCTGA
CAGGAGGCATGGAACTGACAAGAGACCCCACTGTCCCTGAGCATGCGTCCTTAGTCGGTCTTCTCTTGAG
TCTGTATAGGTTGAGCAAAATATCCGGGCAAAACACTGGTAACTATAAGACAAACATTGCAGACAGGATA
GAGCAGATTTTTGAGACAGCCCCTTTTGTTAAAATCGTGGAACACCATACTCTAATGACAACTCACAAAA
TGTGTGCTAATTGGAGTACTATACCAAACTTCAGATTTTTGGCCGGAACCTATGACATGTTTTTCTCCCG
GATTGAGCATCTATATTCAGCAATCAGAGTGGGCACAGTTGTCACTGCTTATGAAGACTGTTCAGGACTG
GTATCATTTACTGGGTTCATAAAACAAATCAATCTCACCGCTAGAGAGGCAATACTATATTTCTTCCACA
AGAACTTTGAGGAAGAGATAAGAAGAATGTTTGAGCCAGGGCAGGAGACAGCTGTTCCTCACTCTTATTT
CATCCACTTCCGTTCACTAGGCTTGAGTGGGAAATCTCCTTATTCATCAAATGCTGTTGGTCACGTGTTC
AATCTCATTCACTTTGTAGGATGCTATATGGGTCAAGTCAGATCCCTAAATGCAACGGTTATTGCTGCAT
GTGCTCCTCATGAAATGTCTGTTCTAGGGGGCTATCTGGGAGAGGAATTCTTCGGGAAAGGGACATTTGA
AAGAAGATTCTTCAGAGATGAGAAAGAACTTCAAGAATACGAGGCGGCTGAACTGACAAAGACTGACGTA
GCACTGGCAGATGATGGAACTGTCAACTCTGACGACGAGGACTACTTTTCAGGTGAAACCAGAAGTCCGG
AGGCTGTTTATACTCGAATCATGATGAATGGAGGTCGACTAAAGAGATCTCACATACGGAGATATGTCTC
AGTCAGTTCCAATCATCAAGCCCGTCCAAACTCATTCGCCGAGTTTCTAAACAAGACATATTCGAGTGAC
TCATAAGCGGCCGCACTCCTCAGGTGCAGGCTGCCTATCAGAAGGTGGTGGCTGGTGTGGCCAATGCCCT
GGCTCACAAATACCACTGAGATCTTTTTCCCTCTGCCAAAAATTATGGGGACATCATGAAGCCCCTTGAG
CATCTGACTTCTGGCTAATAAAGGAAATTTATTTTCATTGCAATAGTGTGTTGGAATTTTTTGTGTCTCT
CACTCGGAAGGACATATGGGAGGGCAAATCATTTAAAACATCAGAATGAGTATTTGGTTTAGAGTTTGGC
AACATATGCCATATGCTGGCTGCCATGAACAAAGGTGGCTATAAAGAGGTCATCAGTATATGAAACAGCC
CCCTGCTGTCCATTCCTTATTCCATAGAAAAGCCTTGACTTGAGGTTAGATTTTTTTTATATTTTGTTTT
GTGTTATTTTTTTCTTTAACATCCCTAAAATTTTCCTTACATGTTTTACTAGCCAGATTTTTCCTCCTCT
CCTGACTACTCCCAGTCATAGCTGTCCCTCTTCTCTTATGAAGATCCCTCGACCTGCAGCCCAAGCTTGG
CGTAATCATGGTCATAGCTGTTTCCTGTGTGAAATTGTTATCCGCTCACAATTCCACACAACATACGAGC
CGGAAGCATAAAGTGTAAAGCCTGGGGTGCCTAATGAGTGAGCTAACTCACATTAATTGCGTTGCGCTCA
CTGCCCGCTTTCCAGTCGGGAAACCTGTCGTGCCAGCGGATCCGCATCTCAATTAGTCAGCAACCATAGT
CCCGCCCCTAACTCCGCCCATCCCGCCCCTAACTCCGCCCAGTTCCGCCCATTCTCCGCCCCATGGCTGA
CTAATTTTTTTTATTTATGCAGAGGCCGAGGCCGCCTCGGCCTCTGAGCTATTCCAGAAGTAGTGAGGAG
GCTTTTTTGGAGGCCTAGGCTTTTGCAAAAAGCTAACTTGTTTATTGCAGCTTATAATGGTTACAAATAA
AGCAATAGCATCACAAATTTCACAAATAAAGCATTTTTTTCACTGCATTCTAGTTGTGGTTTGTCCAAAC
TCATCAATGTATCTTATCATGTCTGGATCCGCTGCATTAATGAATCGGCCAACGCGCGGGGAGAGGCGGT
TTGCGTATTGGGCGCTCTTCCGCTTCCTCGCTCACTGACTCGCTGCGCTCGGTCGTTCGGCTGCGGCGAG
CGGTATCAGCTCACTCAAAGGCGGTAATACGGTTATCCACAGAATCAGGGGATAACGCAGGAAAGAACAT
GTGAGCAAAAGGCCAGCAAAAGGCCAGGAACCGTAAAAAGGCCGCGTTGCTGGCGTTTTTCCATAGGCTC
CGCCCCCCTGACGAGCATCACAAAAATCGACGCTCAAGTCAGAGGTGGCGAAACCCGACAGGACTATAAA
GATACCAGGCGTTTCCCCCTGGAAGCTCCCTCGTGCGCTCTCCTGTTCCGACCCTGCCGCTTACCGGATA
CCTGTCCGCCTTTCTCCCTTCGGGAAGCGTGGCGCTTTCTCAATGCTCACGCTGTAGGTATCTCAGTTCG
GTGTAGGTCGTTCGCTCCAAGCTGGGCTGTGTGCACGAACCCCCCGTTCAGCCCGACCGCTGCGCCTTAT
CCGGTAACTATCGTCTTGAGTCCAACCCGGTAAGACACGACTTATCGCCACTGGCAGCAGCCACTGGTAA
CAGGATTAGCAGAGCGAGGTATGTAGGCGGTGCTACAGAGTTCTTGAAGTGGTGGCCTAACTACGGCTAC
ACTAGAAGGACAGTATTTGGTATCTGCGCTCTGCTGAAGCCAGTTACCTTCGGAAAAAGAGTTGGTAGCT
CTTGATCCGGCAAACAAACCACCGCTGGTAGCGGTGGTTTTTTTGTTTGCAAGCAGCAGATTACGCGCAG
AAAAAAAGGATCTCAAGAAGATCCTTTGATCTTTTCTACGGGGTCTGACGCTCAGTGGAACGAAAACTCA
CGTTAAGGGATTTTGGTCATGAGATTATCAAAAAGGATCTTCACCTAGATCCTTTTAAATTAAAAATGAA
GTTTTAAATCAATCTAAAGTATATATGAGTAAACTTGGTCTGACAGTTACCAATGCTTAATCAGTGAGGC
ACCTATCTCAGCGATCTGTCTATTTCGTTCATCCATAGTTGCCTGACTCCCCGTCGTGTAGATAACTACG
ATACGGGAGGGCTTACCATCTGGCCCCAGTGCTGCAATGATACCGCGAGACCCACGCTCACCGGCTCCAG
ATTTATCAGCAATAAACCAGCCAGCCGGAAGGGCCGAGCGCAGAAGTGGTCCTGCAACTTTATCCGCCTC
CATCCAGTCTATTAATTGTTGCCGGGAAGCTAGAGTAAGTAGTTCGCCAGTTAATAGTTTGCGCAACGTT
GTTGCCATTGCTACAGGCATCGTGGTGTCACGCTCGTCGTTTGGTATGGCTTCATTCAGCTCCGGTTCCC
AACGATCAAGGCGAGTTACATGATCCCCCATGTTGTGCAAAAAAGCGGTTAGCTCCTTCGGTCCTCCGAT
CGTTGTCAGAAGTAAGTTGGCCGCAGTGTTATCACTCATGGTTATGGCAGCACTGCATAATTCTCTTACT
GTCATGCCATCCGTAAGATGCTTTTCTGTGACTGGTGAGTACTCAACCAAGTCATTCTGAGAATAGTGTA
TGCGGCGACCGAGTTGCTCTTGCCCGGCGTCAATACGGGATAATACCGCGCCACATAGCAGAACTTTAAA
AGTGCTCATCATTGGAAAACGTTCTTCGGGGCGAAAACTCTCAAGGATCTTACCGCTGTTGAGATCCAGT
TCGATGTAACCCACTCGTGCACCCAACTGATCTTCAGCATCTTTTACTTTCACCAGCGTTTCTGGGTGAG
CAAAAACAGGAAGGCAAAATGCCGCAAAAAAGGGAATAAGGGCGACACGGAAATGTTGAATACTCATACT
CTTCCTTTTTCAATATTATTGAAGCATTTATCAGGGTTATTGTCTCATGAGCGGATACATATTTGAATGT
ATTTAGAAAAATAAACAAATAGGGGTTCCGCGCACATTTCCCCGAAAAGTGCCACCTG
