>Addgene plasmid #59924 | pCAG-B19N | addgene partial sequence | sequence record 96490 | pCAG-F 5'-GCAACGTGCTGGTTATTGTG-3'
TCGCCGCCACCATGGATGCCGACAAGATTGTATTCAAAGTCAATAATCAGGTGGTCTCTTTGAAGCCTGA
GATTATCGTGGATCAATATGAGTACAAGTACCCTGCCATCAAAGATTTGAAAAAGCCCTGTATAACCCTA
GGAAAGGCTCCCGATTTAAATAAAGCATACAAGTCAGTTTTGTCAGGCATGAGCGCCGCCAAACTTAATC
CTGACGATGTATGTTCCTATTTGGCAGCGGCAATGCAGTTTTTTGAGGGGACATGTCCGGAAGACTGGAC
CAGCTATGGAATTGTGATTGCACGAAAAGGAGATAAGATCACCCCAGGTTCTCTGGTGGAGATAAAACGT
ACTGATGTAGAAGGGAATTGGGCTCTGACAGGAGGCATGGAACTGACAAGAGACCCCACTGTCCCTGAGC
ATGCGTCCTTAGTCGGTCTTCTCTTGAGTCTGTATAGGTTGAGCAAAATATCCGGGCAAAACACTGGTAA
CTATAAGACAAACATTGCAGACAGGATAGAGCAGATTTTTGAGACAGCCCCTTTTGTTAAAATCGTGGAA
CACCATACTCTAATGACAACTCACAAAATGTGTGCTAATTGGAGTACTATACCAAACTTCAGATTTTTGG
CCGGAACCTATGACATGTTTTTCTCCCGGATTGAGCATCTATATTCAGCAATCAGAGTGGGCACAGTTGT
CACTGCTTATGAAGACTGTTCAGGACTGGTATCATTTACTGG
