>Addgene plasmid #59924 | pCAG-B19N | addgene partial sequence | sequence record 96622 | Bglob-pA-R 5'-ttttggcagagggaaaaaga-3'
GGCCACACCAGCCACCACCTTCTGATAGGCAGCCTGCACCTGAGGAGTGCGGCCGCTTATGAGTCACTCG
AATATGTCTTGTTTAGAAACTCGGCGAATGAGTTTGGACGGGCTTGATGATTGGAACTGACTGAGACATA
TCTCCGTATGTGAGATCTCTTTAGTCGACCTCCATTCATCATGATTCGAGTATAAACAGCCTCCGGACTT
CTGGTTTCACCTGAAAAGTAGTCCTCGTCGTCAGAGTTGACAGTTCCATCATCTGCCAGTGCTACGTCAG
TCTTTGTCAGTTCAGCCGCCTCGTATTCTTGAAGTTCTTTCTCATCTCTGAAGAATCTTCTTTCAAATGT
CCCTTTCCCGAAGAATTCCTCTCCCAGATAGCCCCCTAGAACAGACATTTCATGAGGAGCACATGCAGCA
ATAACCGTTGCATTTAGGGATCTGACTTGACCCATATAGCATCCTACAAAGTGAATGAGATTGAACACGT
GACCAACAGCATTTGATGAATAAGGAGATTTCCCACTCAAGCCTAGTGAACGGAAGTGGATGAAATAAGA
GTGAGGAACAGCTGTCTCCTG
